Addgene plasmid #33259: pCasper_Pdf-LexA::VP16
Depositing lab: Michael Rosbash. Depositing organization: Brandeis University. Publication: Light-arousal and circadian photoreception circuits intersect at the large PDF cells of the Drosophila brain. Shang Y, Griffith LC, Rosbash M. Proc Natl Acad Sci U S A. 2008 Dec 16;105(50):19587-94. Epub 2008 Dec 5. 10.1073/pnas.0809577105 PubMed 19060186.
Backbone
  Vector backbone: pCasPeR3
  Modifications to backbone: The 2.4-kb Pdf promoter (Stoleru et al., 2004) was cloned into pCasPeR3 between BamHI and BglII sites.
  Vector type: Insect Expression
Growth in bacteria
  Bacterial resistance: Ampicillin, 100 μg/mL
  Growth temperature: 37°C
  Growth strain: DH5alpha
  Copy number: Unknown
Gene/Insert
  Gene/Insert name: LexA::VP16-SV40 3'UTR
  Species: E. coli
  Entrez Gene: lexA (a.k.a. b4043, ECK4035, exrA, spr, tsl, umuA)
  Promoter: Pdf
  Cloning method: Restriction Enzyme; 5′ cloning site NotI (not destroyed); 3′ cloning site NotI (not destroyed)
  Sequencing primers: 5′ none; 3′ SV40 polyA reverse
Terms and licenses: Academic/Nonprofit Terms; Industry Terms: Not Available to Industry
Depositor comments: A XbaI site was added to the 3' end of LexAVP16-SV40 3'UTR by PCR from pBS-LexAVP16 plasmid (Lai and Lee, 2006). The PCR fragment was then subcloned into the XbaI site of the pBS vector. LexAVP16-SV40 was then released by NotI digestion and inserted into the NotI site in pCaspeR3, downstream of Pdf promoter.
How to cite: pCasper_Pdf-LexA::VP16 was a gift from Michael Rosbash (Addgene plasmid # 33259 ; http://n2t.net/addgene:33259 ; RRID:Addgene_33259)
