[The description below was written by a language model from this plasmid's Addgene catalogue record.]
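Description:
pCasper_Pdf-LexA::VP16 is a Drosophila transgenesis and insect expression plasmid built on the pCasPeR3 backbone, a member of the pCaSpeR family of P-element transformation vectors generally used for germline integration into the fly genome with a mini-white eye-colour marker. The record itself provides no feature table, so these backbone elements are inferred from the vector family rather than listed. In bacteria the plasmid is selected with ampicillin. Its copy number is recorded as unknown, and the replication origin is not stated.

The payload is a binary-system driver cassette. A 2.4-kb fragment of the Pdf (pigment-dispersing factor) promoter was cloned into the backbone between BamHI and BglII sites. Downstream of it, a LexA::VP16 coding sequence followed by an SV40 3'UTR was inserted as a NotI fragment, with both NotI sites retained. This fragment was amplified from an earlier pBS-LexAVP16 plasmid, passed through a pBS intermediate via XbaI, and then released with NotI.

LexA::VP16 fuses the DNA-binding protein LexA from E. coli to the VP16 transcriptional activation domain from herpes simplex virus. The resulting chimeric activator switches on transgenes placed under LexA operator (lexAop) sites. Because it works independently of GAL4/UAS, the two systems can be combined in the same animal.

Under Pdf regulatory sequences, the activator should be restricted to PDF-expressing neurons. This allows lexAop reporters or effectors to be targeted to those clock cells. The associated publication concerns light-arousal and circadian photoreception circuits converging on the large PDF cells of the fly brain, which matches this use.
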