>Addgene plasmid #33259 | pCasper_Pdf-LexA::VP16 | addgene partial sequence | sequence record 41293 | SV40pA-R 5'-GAAATTTGTGATGCTATTGC-3'
ACAACAACAATTGCATTCATTTTATGTTTCAGGTTCAGGGGGAGGTGTGGGAGGTTTTTTAAAGCAAGTA
AAACCTCTACAGATGTGATATGGCTGATTATGATCATTACTTATCTAGAAGCTTGGGTCGTGGACCTGAC
CCCACGCAACGCCCAAAATAATAACCCCCACGAACCATAAACCATTCCCCATGGGGGACCCCGTCCCTAA
CCCACGGGGCCAGTGGCTATGGCAGGGCCTGCCGCCCCGACGTTGGCTGCGAGCCCTGGGCCTTCACCCG
AACTTGGGGGGTGGGGTGGGGAAAAGGAAGAAACGCGGGCGTATTGGCCCCAATGGGGTCTCGGTGGGGT
ATCGACAGAGTGCCAGCCCTGGGACCGAACCCCGCGTTTATGAACAAACGACCCAACACCCGTGCGTTTT
ATTCTGTCTTTTTATTGCCGTCATAGCGCGGGTTCCTTCCGGTATTGTCTCCTTCCGTGTTTCAGTTAGC
CTCCCCCATCTCCCCCGGATCCACCAAATAATCAGACGACAACCGCAGGTTTTTGTAATGTATGTGCTCG
TGTTTATTGTGGATACGAACCGGGGACGGGAGGGGAAAACCCAGACGGGGGATGCGGGTCCGGTCGCGCC
CCCTACCCACCGTACTCGTCAATTCCAAGGGCATCGGTAAACATCTGCTCAAACTCGAAGTCGGCCATAT
CCAGAGCGCCGTAGGGGGCGGAGTCGTGGGGGGTAAATCCCGGACCCGGGGAATCCCCGTCCCCCAACAT
GTCCAGATCGAAATCGTCTAGCGCGTCGGCATGCGCCATCGCCACGTCCTCGCCGTCTAAGTGGAGCTCG
TCCCC
