>Addgene plasmid #33259 | pCasper_Pdf-LexA::VP16 | addgene partial sequence | sequence record 41540 | LexA 5'-CGTCAGCAGAGCTTCACCATTG-3'
CGCAACGGCGACTGGCTGGAATTCCCGGGGATCCGTCGACCTGCAGGAATTCCCGGGGATCTGGCCCCCC
CGACCGATGTCAGCCTGGGGGACGAGCTCCACTTAGACGGCGAGGACGTGGCGATGGCGCATGCCGACGC
GCTAGACGATTTCGATCTGGACATGTTGGGGGACGGGGATTCCCCGGGTCCGGGATTTACCCCCCACGAC
TCCGCCCCCTACGGCGCTCTGGATATGGCCGACTTCGAGTTTGAGCAGATGTTTACCGATGCCCTTGGAA
TTGACGAGTACGGTGGGTAGGGGGCGCGACCGGACCCGCATCCCCCGTCTGGGTTTTCCCCTCCCGTCCC
CGGTTCGTATCCACAATAAACACGAGCACATACATTACAAAAACCTGCGGTTGTCGTCTGATTATTTGGT
GGATCCGGGGGAGATGGGGGAGGCTAACTGAAACACGGAAGGAGACAATACCGGAAGGAACCCGCGCTAT
GACGGCAATAAAAAGACAGAATAAAACGCACGGGTGTTGGGTCGTTTGTTCATAAACGCGGGGTTCGGTC
CCAGGGCTGGCACTCTGTCGATACCCCACCGAGACCCCATTGGGGCCAATACGCCCGCGTTTCTTCCTTT
TCCCCACCCCACCCCCCAAGTTCGGGTGAAGGCCCAGGGCTCGCAGCCAACGTCGGGGCGGCAGGCCCTG
CCATAGCCACTGGCCCCGTGGGTTAGGGACGGGGTCCCCCATGGGGAATGGTTTATGGTTCGTGGGGGTT
ATTATTTTGGGCGTTGCGTGGGGTCAGGTCCACGACCCAAGCTTCT
